>Addgene plasmid #43533 | III-ATGG | depositor partial sequence | sequence record 58798 | III-ATGG sequence 426 bps
CGTCTCGGCTCACCCCAGAGCAGGTCGTGGCAATCGCCTCCAACATTGGCGGGAAACAGGCACTCGAGAC
TGTCCAGCGCCTGCTTCCCGTGCTGTGCCAAGCGCACGGACTCACCCCAGAGCAGGTCGTGGCCATTGCC
TCGAATGGAGGGGGCAAACAGGCGTTGGAAACCGTACAACGATTGCTGCCGGTGCTGTGCCAAGCGCACG
GCCTCACCCCAGAGCAGGTCGTGGCAATCGCGAGCAATAACGGCGGAAAACAGGCTTTGGAAACGGTGCA
GAGGCTCCTTCCAGTGCTGTGCCAAGCGCACGGATTAACCCCAGAGCAGGTCGTGGCAATCGCGAGCAAT
AACGGCGGAAAACAGGCTTTGGAAACGGTGCAGAGGCTCCTTCCAGTGCTGTGCCAAGCGCACGGACTCA
GAGACG
