>Addgene plasmid #43533 | III-ATGG | addgene partial sequence | sequence record 61458 | M13-F20 5'-TGTAAAACGACGGCCAGT-3'
GCGAATTGGGCCTCTAGATGCATGCTCGAGCGGCCGCCAGTGTGATGGATATCTGCAGAATTCGCCCTTG
CCGTCCTAGCGCGTCTCGGCTCACCCCAGAGCAGGTCGTGGCAATCGCCTCCAACATTGGCGGGAAACAG
GCACTCGAGACTGTCCAGCGCCTGCTTCCCGTGCTGTGCCAAGCGCACGGACTCACCCCAGAGCAGGTCG
TGGCCATTGCCTCGAATGGAGGGGGCAAACAGGCGTTGGAAACCGTACAACGATTGCTGCCGGTGCTGTG
CCAAGCGCACGGCCTCACCCCAGAGCAGGTCGTGGCAATCGCGAGCAATAACGGCGGAAAACAGGCTTTG
GAAACGGTGCAGAGGCTCCTTCCAGTGCTGTGCCAAGCGCACGGATTAACCCCAGAGCAGGTCGTGGCAA
TCGCGAGCAATAACGGCGGAAAACAGGCTTTGGAAACGGTGCAGAGGCTCCTTCCAGTGCTGTGCCAAGC
GCACGGACTCAGAGACGTGGGCACAGGAAAGAAGGGCGAATTCCAGCACACTGGCGGCCGTTACTAGTGG
ATCCGAGCTCGGTACCAAGCTTGATGCATAGCTTGAGTATTCTATAGTGTCACCTAAATAGCTTGGCGTA
ATCATGGTCATAGCTGTTTCCTGTGTGAAATTGTTATCCGCTCACAATTCCACACAACATACGAGCCGGA
AGCATAAAGTGTAAAGCCTGGGGTGCCTAATGAGTGAGCTAACTCACATTAATTGCGTTGCGCTCACTGC
CCGCTTTCCAGTCGGGAAACCTGTCGTGCCAGCTGCATTAATGAATCGGCCAACGCGCGGGGAGAGGCGG
TTTGCGTATTGGGCGCTC
