[The description below was written by a language model from this plasmid's Addgene catalogue record.]
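Description:
III-ATGG is a bacterial cloning plasmid built on the commercial pCRII-TOPO backbone (about 4 kb without insert), carrying a 426 bp synthetic insert introduced by TOPO cloning. It is maintained as a high-copy plasmid in E. coli and is selectable with both ampicillin and kanamycin, in keeping with the dual resistance markers of this backbone. The insert is flanked by the vector's standard priming sites, with T7 and M13-reverse listed for sequencing across it. No feature table accompanies the record, so the origin of replication and other backbone elements are not individually documented here.

The record names the insert only as "III-ATGG" and does not describe its contents. The associated publication describes a TALEN genome-editing system for generating human stem cell-based disease models. In that context the name plausibly indicates a pre-assembled block of four TAL effector repeat units recognising the bases A, T, G and G, designated for a third position in a modular assembly scheme. The insert size is roughly what four such repeats would occupy, but this interpretation is an inference from the name and publication rather than something the record states. There is no indication of a promoter, tag or reporter driving expression from this plasmid. It appears to serve purely as a storage and propagation vector for a synthetic DNA module, presumably one member of a library of parts from which custom TALEN DNA-binding arrays are assembled into a separate expression vector.
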