Addgene plasmid #43533: III-ATGG
Depositing lab: Chad Cowan & Kiran Musunuru. Depositing organization: Harvard University. Publication: A TALEN Genome-Editing System for Generating Human Stem Cell-Based Disease Models. Ding Q, Lee YK, Schaefer EA, Peters DT, Veres A, Kim K, Kuperwasser N, Motola DL, Meissner TB, Hendriks WT, Trevisan M, Gupta RM, Moisan A, Banks E, Friesen M, Schinzel RT, Xia F, Tang A, Xia Y, Figueroa E, Wann A, Ahfeldt T, Daheron L, Zhang F, Rubin LL, Peng LF, Chung RT, Musunuru K, Cowan CA. Cell Stem Cell. 2012 Dec 12. pii: S1934-5909(12)00645-5. doi: 10.1016/j.stem.2012.11.011. PubMed 23246482.
Backbone
  Vector backbone: pCRII-TOPO
  Backbone manufacturer: Invitrogen
  Backbone size w/o insert (bp): 3973
  Vector type: Bacterial Cloning
Growth in bacteria
  Bacterial resistance: Ampicillin and Kanamycin, 100 & 50 μg/mL
  Growth temperature: 37°C
  Growth strain: Top10
  Copy number: High Copy
Gene/Insert
  Gene/Insert name: III-ATGG
  Species: Synthetic
  Insert size (bp): 426
  Cloning method: TOPO Cloning
  Sequencing primers: 5′ T7; 3′ M13-rev
Terms and licenses: Academic/Nonprofit Terms; Industry Terms: Not Available to Industry
How to cite: III-ATGG was a gift from Chad Cowan & Kiran Musunuru (Addgene plasmid # 43533 ; http://n2t.net/addgene:43533 ; RRID:Addgene_43533)
